>Addgene plasmid #8603 | pBSSK mPTP-1B | addgene partial sequence | sequence record 17115 | T7 5'-TAATACGACTCACTATAGGG-3'
GTATCGATAAGCTTGATATCGAATTCCTTTTTTTTTCCAAAACAAATGAATCAGAGAAAGGGGAGGAGTG
AGGTGAGAGCAAGAAGAGTATTTGGCATTTCCTCTACTTCTCCTGAACAGGTTAAGGCCCTGAGATTAGA
CTCTGTTCGTGGGACCAGGGGCTCCTTCAAAGCCCAGTGCACTAATACCCTCCTGGGGCTGGCCCTTCCA
GTTCCAGAGCAGGCTTGCGAGTTGTTGTTCCCTCTACACCAGGTCAGACGCCGCAGACCGCATCCTAAGC
TGGGCAGTGGCAGTGCCTCCCAGTCTGTCAGTGAAAACACACCCGGTAGCACAAGTACGCGCCGGTGGCC
AGGAGCGTGGCCATGCACACATTGACCAGGAAGGGCTTCCAGTGACTTGGCCAATGTGCCTTGTGTTCCT
CCTCAGTGGAGGACAGCTCTTCCTCGGTGGGGACAGACGCCTGAGCACTTTGAAGACCTCCACCCACCAT
CCGTCTCCTAACTTCAGTGTCTGGACTCATGCTGCTCACGCTGTGCATGGCACTTGACTGGGCTCTGCCT
TCCTCTCTGGCCAGGCTGTCTTCATCCCCACAGGTCTCCTCGCTCACCCACTGGTGGCTGGAGAAGAGCT
CCTTGCACTTCCCGTTGTGAGGCTCCAGTGTGCGTTTGGGTGGCCGGGGAGGTGGGGGCACGTGCTCGGG
TGGA
