[The description below was written by a language model from this plasmid's Addgene catalogue record.]
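Description:
pBSSK mPTP-1B is a cDNA clone of mouse protein-tyrosine phosphatase 1B (PTP-1B, gene symbol Ptpn1) carried in the pBluescript SK+ phagemid, a roughly 3 kb general-purpose cloning vector. The plasmid is maintained at high copy number in standard E. coli cloning strains and is selected with ampicillin. The repository classifies it as a bacterial expression vector, but pBluescript is principally a cloning and in vitro transcription backbone. Vectors of this family typically have a multiple cloning site set within the lacZα fragment and flanked by T7 and T3 phage promoters, together with an f1 origin for single-stranded DNA rescue. No feature table is provided, so the presence and arrangement of these elements in this particular construct cannot be confirmed beyond the listing of a T7 primer for sequencing from the 5′ end of the insert.

The insert is about 1.6 kb and was introduced by restriction enzyme cloning; the specific sites used, the orientation relative to the flanking promoters, and whether untranslated regions are included are not stated. No epitope tags, fusion partners, mutations or reporters are recorded, so it appears to be an unmodified wild-type sequence. PTP-1B is a widely studied non-receptor tyrosine phosphatase that regulates signalling, notably the insulin and leptin pathways. A clone of this type usually serves as a source template: for subcloning the coding sequence into mammalian, bacterial or viral expression vectors, for PCR amplification or mutagenesis, and potentially for generating riboprobes or in vitro transcripts from the phage promoters.
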