Addgene plasmid #8603: pBSSK mPTP-1B
Depositing lab: Ben Neel. Depositing organization: Beth Israel Deaconess Medical Center. Publication: Cloning of a cDNA for a major human protein-tyrosine-phosphatase. Chernoff J, Schievella AR, Jost CA, Erikson RL, Neel BG. Proc Natl Acad Sci U S A 1990 Apr;87(7):2735-9. 10.1073/pnas.87.7.2735 PubMed 2157211.
Backbone
  Vector backbone: pBlueScript SK+
  Backbone size w/o insert (bp): 3000
  Vector type: Bacterial Expression
Growth in bacteria
  Bacterial resistance: Ampicillin, 100 μg/mL
  Growth temperature: 37°C
  Growth strain: DH5alpha
  Copy number: High Copy
Gene/Insert
  Gene/Insert name: PTP-1B (alt name: Ptpn1)
  Species: M. musculus (mouse)
  Insert size (bp): 1600
  Entrez Gene: Ptpn1 (a.k.a. PTP-1B, PTP-HA2, PTP1B)
  Cloning method: Restriction Enzyme
  Sequencing primers: 5′ T7
Terms and licenses: Academic/Nonprofit Terms; Industry Terms: Not Available to Industry
How to cite: pBSSK mPTP-1B was a gift from Ben Neel (Addgene plasmid # 8603 ; http://n2t.net/addgene:8603 ; RRID:Addgene_8603)
